>Addgene plasmid #125855 | LEPG_shSik3.3974 | addgene full sequence | sequence record 246295 | Addgene NGS Result
TGAAAGACCCCACCTGTAGGTTTGGCAAGCTAGCTTAAGTAACGCCATTTTGCAAGGCATGGAAAATACA
TAACTGAGAATAGAGAAGTTCAGATCAAGGTTAGGAACAGAGAGACAGCAGAATATGGGCCAAACAGGAT
ATCTGTGGTAAGCAGTTCCTGCCCCGGCTCAGGGCCAAGAACAGATGGTCCCCAGATGCGGTCCCGCCCT
CAGCAGTTTCTAGAGAACCATCAGATGTTTCCAGGGTGCCCCAAGGACCTGAAATGACCCTGTGCCTTAT
TTGAACTAACCAATCAGTTCGCTTCTCGCTTCTGTTCGCGCGCTTCTGCTCCCCGAGCTCAATAAAAGAG
CCCACAACCCCTCACTCGGCGCGCCAGTCCTCCGATAGACTGCGTCGCCCGGGTACCCGTATTCCCAATA
AAGCCTCTTGCTGTTTGCATCCGAATCGTGGACTCGCTGATCCTTGGGAGGGTCTCCTCAGATTGATTGA
CTGCCCACCTCGGGGGTCTTTCATTTGGAGGTTCCACCGAGATTTGGAGACCCCTGCCCAGGGACCACCG
ACCCCCCCGCCGGGAGGTAAGCTGGCCAGCGGTCGTTTCGTGTCTGTCTCTGTCTTTGTGCGTGTTTGTG
CCGGCATCTAATGTTTGCGCCTGCGTCTGTACTAGTTAGCTAACTAGCTCTGTATCTGGCGGACCCGTGG
TGGAACTGACGAGTTCTGAACACCCGGCCGCAACCCTGGGAGACGTCCCAGGGACTTTGGGGGCCGTTTT
TGTGGCCCGACCTGAGGAAGGGAGTCGATGTGGAATCCGACCCCGTCAGGATATGTGGTTCTGGTAGGAG
ACGAGAACCTAAAACAGTTCCCGCCTCCGTCTGAATTTTTGCTTTCGGTTTGGAACCGAAGCCGCGCGTC
TTGTCTGCTGCAGCGCTGCAGCATCGTTCTGTGTTGTCTCTGTCTGACTGTGTTTCTGTATTTGTCTGAA
AATTAGGGCCAGACTGTTACCACTCCCTTAAGTTTGACCTTAGGTCACTGGAAAGATGTCGAGCGGATCG
CTCACAACCAGTCGGTAGATGTCAAGAAGAGACGTTGGGTTACCTTCTGCTCTGCAGAATGGCCAACCTT
TAACGTCGGATGGCCGCGAGACGGCACCTTTAACCGAGACCTCATCACCCAGGTTAAGATCAAGGTCTTT
TCACCTGGCCCGCATGGACACCCAGACCAGGTCCCCTACATCGTGACCTGGGAAGCCTTGGCTTTTGACC
CCCCTCCCTGGGTCAAGCCCTTTGTACACCCTAAGCCTCCGCCTCCTCTTCCTCCATCCGCCCCGTCTCT
CCCCCTTGAACCTCCTCGTTCGACCCCGCCTCGATCCTCCCTTTATCCAGCCCTCACTCCTTCTCTAGGC
GCCGGAATTAGATCTCTCGACTAGGGATAACAGGGTAATTGTTTGAATGAGGCTTCAGTACTTTACAGAA
TCGTTGCCTGCACATCTTGGAAACACTTGCTGGGATTACTTCGACTTCTTAACCCAACAGAAGGCTCGAG
AAGGTATATTGCTGTTGACAGTGAGCGCCAGGATGAGGAAGATGAAGAATAGTGAAGCCACAGATGTATT
CTTCATCTTCCTCATCCTGATGCCTACTGCCTCGGACTTCAAGGGGCTAGAATTCGAGCAATTATCTTGT
TTACTAAAACTGAATACCTTGCTATCTCTTTGATACATTTTTACAAAGCTGAATTAAAATGGTATAAATT
AAATCACTTTTTTCAATTGACGCGTGATCTAATTCTACCGGGTAGGGGAGGCGCTTTTCCCAAGGCAGTC
TGGAGCATGCGCTTTAGCAGCCCCGCTGGGCACTTGGCGCTACACAAGTGGCCTCTGGCCTCGCACACAT
TCCACATCCACCGGTAGGCGCCAACCGGCTCCGTTCTTTGGTGGCCCCTTCGCGCCACCTTCTACTCCTC
CCCTAGTCAGGAAGTTCCCCCCCGCCCCGCAGCTCGCGTCGTGCAGGACGTGACAAATGGAAGTAGCACG
TCTCACTAGTCTCGTGCAGATGGACAGCACCGCTGAGCAATGGAAGCGGGTAGGCCTTTGGGGCAGCGGC
CAATAGCAGCTTTGCTCCTTCGCTTTCTGGGCTCAGAGGCTGGGAAGGGGTGGGTCCGGGGGCGGGCTCA
GGGGCGGGCTCAGGGGCGGGGCGGGCGCCCGAAGGTCCTCCGGAGGCCCGGCATTCTGCACGCTTCAAAA
GCGCACGTCTGCCGCGCTGTTCTCCTCTTCCTCATCTCCGGGCCTTTCGACCTGCAGCCCAAGCTTACCA
TGACCGAGTACAAGCCCACGGTGCGCCTCGCCACCCGCGACGACGTCCCCAGGGCCGTACGCACCCTCGC
CGCCGCGTTCGCCGACTACCCCGCCACGCGCCACACCGTCGATCCGGACCGCCACATCGAGCGGGTCACC
GAGCTGCAAGAACTCTTCCTCACGCGCGTCGGGCTCGACATCGGCAAGGTGTGGGTCGCGGACGACGGCG
CCGCGGTGGCGGTCTGGACCACGCCGGAGAGCGTCGAAGCGGGGGCGGTGTTCGCCGAGATCGGCCCGCG
CATGGCCGAGTTGAGCGGTTCCCGGCTGGCCGCGCAGCAACAGATGGAAGGCCTCCTGGCGCCGCACCGG
CCCAAGGAGCCCGCGTGGTTCCTGGCCACCGTCGGCGTCTCGCCCGACCACCAGGGCAAGGGTCTGGGCA
GCGCCGTCGTGCTCCCCGGAGTGGAGGCGGCCGAGCGCGCCGGGGTGCCCGCCTTCCTGGAGACCTCCGC
GCCCCGCAACCTCCCCTTCTACGAGCGGCTCGGCTTCACCGTCACCGCCGACGTCGAGGTGCCCGAAGGA
CCGCGCACCTGGTGCATGACCCGCAAGCCCGGTGCCTGACGCCCGCCCCACGACCCGCAGCGCCCGACCG
AAAGGAGCGCACGACCCCATGCATCCAATTCCGCCCCCCCCCCCTAACGTTACTGGCCGAAGCCGCTTGG
AATAAGGCCGGTGTGCGTTTGTCTATATGTTATTTTCCACCATATTGCCGTCTTTTGGCAATGTGAGGGC
CCGGAAACCTGGCCCTGTCTTCTTGACGAGCATTCCTAGGGGTCTTTCCCCTCTCGCCAAAGGAATGCAA
GGTCTGTTGAATGTCGTGAAGGAAGCAGTTCCTCTGGAAGCTTCTTGAAGACAAACAACGTCTGTAGCGA
CCCTTTGCAGGCAGCGGAACCCCCCACCTGGCGACAGGTGCCTCTGCGGCCAAAAGCCACGTGTATAAGA
TACACCTGCAAAGGCGGCACAACCCCAGTGCCACGTTGTGAGTTGGATAGTTGTGGAAAGAGTCAAATGG
CTCTCCTCAAGCGTATTCAACAAGGGGCTGAAGGATGCCCAGAAGGTACCCCATTGTATGGGATCTGATC
TGGGGCCTCGGTGCACATGCTTTACATGTGTTTAGTCGAGGTTAAAAAAACGTCTAGGCCCCCCGAACCA
CGGGGACGTGGTTTTCCTTTGAAAAACACGATGATAATATGGCCACAACCATGGTGAGCAAGGGCGAGGA
GCTGTTCACCGGGGTGGTGCCCATCCTGGTCGAGCTGGACGGCGACGTAAACGGCCACAAGTTCAGCGTG
TCTGGCGAGGGCGAGGGCGATGCCACCTACGGCAAGCTGACCCTGAAGTTCATCTGCACCACCGGCAAGC
TGCCCGTGCCCTGGCCCACCCTCGTGACCACCCTGACCTACGGCGTGCAGTGCTTCAGCCGCTACCCCGA
CCACATGAAGCAGCACGACTTCTTCAAGTCCGCCATGCCCGAAGGCTACGTCCAGGAGCGCACCATCTTC
TTCAAGGACGACGGCAACTACAAGACCCGCGCCGAGGTGAAGTTCGAGGGCGACACCCTGGTGAACCGCA
TCGAGCTGAAGGGCATCGACTTCAAGGAGGACGGCAACATCCTGGGGCACAAGCTGGAGTACAACTACAA
CAGCCACAACGTCTATATCATGGCCGACAAGCAGAAGAACGGCATCAAGGCGAACTTCAAGATCCGCCAC
AACATCGAGGACGGCAGCGTGCAGCTCGCCGACCACTACCAGCAGAACACCCCCATCGGCGACGGCCCCG
TGCTGCTGCCCGACAACCACTACCTGAGCACCCAGTCCGCCCTGAGCAAAGACCCCAACGAGAAGCGCGA
TCACATGGTCCTGCTGGAGTTCGTGACCGCCGCCGGGATCACTCTCGGCATGGACGAGCTGTACAAGTAA
TGAATTAATTAAGAATTATCAAGCTTATCGATACCGTCGACCTGCAGCCAAGCTTATCGATAAAATAAAA
GATTTTATTTAGTCTCCAGAAAAAGGGGGGAATGAAAGACCCCACCTGTAGGTTTGGCAAGCTAGCTTAA
GTAACGCCATTTTGCAAGGCATGGAAAATACATAACTGAGAATAGAGAAGTTCAGATCAAGGTTAGGAAC
AGAGAGACAGCAGAATATGGGCCAAACAGGATATCTGTGGTAAGCAGTTCCTGCCCCGGCTCAGGGCCAA
GAACAGATGGTCCCCAGATGCGGTCCCGCCCTCAGCAGTTTCTAGAGAACCATCAGATGTTTCCAGGGTG
CCCCAAGGACCTGAAATGACCCTGTGCCTTATTTGAACTAACCAATCAGTTCGCTTCTCGCTTCTGTTCG
CGCGCTTCTGCTCCCCGAGCTCAATAAAAGAGCCCACAACCCCTCACTCGGCGCGCCAGTCCTCCGATAG
ACTGCGTCGCCCGGGTACCCGTGTATCCAATAAACCCTCTTGCAGTTGCATCCGACTTGTGGTCTCGCTG
TTCCTTGGGAGGGTCTCCTCTGAGTGATTGACTACCCGTCAGCGGGGGTCTTTCATGGGTAACAGTTTCT
TGAAGTTGGAGAACAACATTCTGAGGGTAGGAGTCGAATATTAAGTAATCCTGACTCAATTAGCCACTGT
TTTGAATCCACATACTCCAATACTCCTGAAATAGTTCATTATGGACAGCGCAGAAAGAGCTGGGGAGAAT
TGTGAAATTGTCACAGAAAGAGCTGGGGAGAATTGTGAAATTGTTATCCGCTCACAATTCCACACAACAT
ACGAGCCGGAAGCATAAAGTGTAAAGCCTGGGGTGCCTAATGAGTGAGCTAACTCACATTAATTGCGTTG
CGCTCACTGCCCGCTTTCCAGTCGGGAAACCTGTCGTGCCAGCTGCATTAATGAATCGGCCAACGCGCGG
GGAGAGGCGGTTTGCGTATTGGGCGCTCTTCCGCTTCCTCGCTCACTGACTCGCTGCGCTCGGTCGTTCG
GCTGCGGCGAGCGGTATCAGCTCACTCAAAGGCGGTAATACGGTTATCCACAGAATCAGGGGATAACGCA
GGAAAGAACATGTGAGCAAAAGGCCAGCAAAAGGCCAGGAACCGTAAAAAGGCCGCGTTGCTGGCGTTTT
TCCATAGGCTCCGCCCCCCTGACGAGCATCACAAAAATCGACGCTCAAGTCAGAGGTGGCGAAACCCGAC
AGGACTATAAAGATACCAGGCGTTTCCCCCTGGAAGCTCCCTCGTGCGCTCTCCTGTTCCGACCCTGCCG
CTTACCGGATACCTGTCCGCCTTTCTCCCTTCGGGAAGCGTGGCGCTTTCTCATAGCTCACGCTGTAGGT
ATCTCAGTTCGGTGTAGGTCGTTCGCTCCAAGCTGGGCTGTGTGCACGAACCCCCCGTTCAGCCCGACCG
CTGCGCCTTATCCGGTAACTATCGTCTTGAGTCCAACCCGGTAAGACACGACTTATCGCCACTGGCAGCA
GCCACTGGTAACAGGATTAGCAGAGCGAGGTATGTAGGCGGTGCTACAGAGTTCTTGAAGTGGTGGCCTA
ACTACGGCTACACTAGAAGAACAGTATTTGGTATCTGCGCTCTGCTGAAGCCAGTTACCTTCGGAAAAAG
AGTTGGTAGCTCTTGATCCGGCAAACAAACCACCGCTGGTAGCGGTGGTTTTTTTGTTTGCAAGCAGCAG
ATTACGCGCAGAAAAAAAGGATCTCAAGAAGATCCTTTGATCTTTTCTACGGGGTCTGACGCTCAGTGGA
ACGAAAACTCACGTTAAGGGATTTTGGTCATGAGATTATCAAAAAGGATCTTCACCTAGATCCTTTTAAA
TTAAAAATGAAGTTTTAAATCAATCTAAAGTATATATGAGTAAACTTGGTCTGACAGTTACCAATGCTTA
ATCAGTGAGGCACCTATCTCAGCGATCTGTCTATTTCGTTCATCCATAGTTGCCTGACTCCCCGTCGTGT
AGATAACTACGATACGGGAGGGCTTACCATCTGGCCCCAGTGCTGCAATGATACCGCGAGACCCACGCTC
ACCGGCTCCAGATTTATCAGCAATAAACCAGCCAGCCGGAAGGGCCGAGCGCAGAAGTGGTCCTGCAACT
TTATCCGCCTCCATCCAGTCTATTAATTGTTGCCGGGAAGCTAGAGTAAGTAGTTCGCCAGTTAATAGTT
TGCGCAACGTTGTTGCCATTGCTACAGGCATCGTGGTGTCACGCTCGTCGTTTGGTATGGCTTCATTCAG
CTCCGGTTCCCAACGATCAAGGCGAGTTACATGATCCCCCATGTTGTGCAAAAAAGCGGTTAGCTCCTTC
GGTCCTCCGATCGTTGTCAGAAGTAAGTTGGCCGCAGTGTTATCACTCATGGTTATGGCAGCACTGCATA
ATTCTCTTACTGTCATGCCATCCGTAAGATGCTTTTCTGTGACTGGTGAGTACTCAACCAAGTCATTCTG
AGAATAGTGTATGCGGCGACCGAGTTGCTCTTGCCCGGCGTCAATACGGGATAATACCGCGCCACATAGC
AGAACTTTAAAAGTGCTCATCATTGGAAAACGTTCTTCGGGGCGAAAACTCTCAAGGATCTTACCGCTGT
TGAGATCCAGTTCGATGTAACCCACTCGTGCACCCAACTGATCTTCAGCATCTTTTACTTTCACCAGCGT
TTCTGGGTGAGCAAAAACAGGAAGGCAAAATGCCGCAAAAAAGGGAATAAGGGCGACACGGAAATGTTGA
ATACTCATACTCTTCCTTTTTCAATATTATTGAAGCATTTATCAGGGTTATTGTCTCATGAGCGGATACA
TATTTGAATGTATTTAGAAAAATAAACAAATAGGGGTTCCGCGCACATTTCCCCGAAAAGTGCCACCTGA
CGTCTAAGAAACCATTATTATCATGACATTAACCTATAAAAATAGGCGTATCACGAGGCCCTTTCGTCTC
GCGCGTTTCGGTGATGACGGTGAAAACCTCTGACACATGCAGCTCCCGGAGACGGTCACAGCTTGTCTGT
AAGCGGATGCCGGGAGCAGACAAGCCCGTCAGGGCGCGTCAGCGGGTGTTGGCGGGTGTCGGGGCTGGCT
TAACTATGCGGCATCAGAGCAGATTGTACTGAGAGTGCACCATATGCGGTGTGAAATACCGCACAGATGC
GTAAGGAGAAAATACCGCATCAGGCGCCATTCGCCATTCAGGCTGCGCAACTGTTGGGAAGGGCGATCGG
TGCGGGCCTCTTCGCTATTACGCCAGCTGGCGAAAGGGGGATGTGCTGCAAGGCGATTAAGTTGGGTAAC
GCCAGGGTTTTCCCAGTCACGACGTTGTAAAACGACGGCGCAAGGAATGGTGCATGCAAGGAGATGGCGC
CCAACAGTCCCCCGGCCACGGGGCCTGCCACCATACCCACGCCGAAACAAGCGCTCATGAGCCCGAAGTG
GCGAGCCCGATCTTCCCCATCGGTGATGTCGGCGATATAGGCGCCAGCAACCGCACCTGTGGCGCCGGTG
ATGCCGGCCACGATGCGTCCGGCGTAGAGGCGATTAGTCCAATTTGTTAAAGACAGGATATCAGTGGTCC
AGGCTCTAGTTTTGACTCAACAATATCACCAGCTGAAGCCTATAGAGTACGAGCCATAGATAAAATAAAA
GATTTTATTTAGTCTCCAGAAAAAGGGGGGAA
Features (pLannotate 1.2.2; 22 found; start..end, strand, type, name):
    579..920     +  misc_feature   MESV Ψ: packaging signal of murine embryonic stem cell virus
    987..1403    +  CDS            gag (truncated): truncated Moloney murine leukemia virus (MMLV) gag gene lacking the start codon
   1634..1760    +  ncRNA          3' miR-30a: sequence downstream of the 71-nt precursor of the human miR-30a microRNA (Zeng et al., 2002) miRNA
   1790..2289    +  promoter       PGK promoter: mouse phosphoglycerate kinase 1 promoter
   2310..2909    +  CDS            PuroR: puromycin N-acetyltransferase; pac from Streptomyces alboniger; confers resistance to puromycin
   3075..3537    +  misc_feature   IRES: internal ribosome entry site (IRES) of the encephalomyocarditis virus (EMCV)
   3551..4270    +  CDS            EGFP: the original enhanced GFP (Yang et al., 1996) mammalian codon-optimized
   4287..4313    +  misc_feature   MCS (fragment): pBluescript multiple cloning site
   4372..4886    +  LTR            3' LTR: 3' long terminal repeat from murine embryonic stem cell virus
   5081..5097    -  protein_bind   lac operator: The lac repressor binds to the lac operator to inhibit transcription in E. coli. This inhibition can be relieved by adding lactose or isopropyl-β-D-thiogalactopyranoside (IPTG). lac repressor encoded by lacI
   5105..5135    -  promoter       lac promoter: promoter for the E. coli lac operon
   5150..5171    -  protein_bind   CAP binding site: CAP binding activates transcription in the presence of cAMP. E. coli catabolite activator protein
   5184..5276    -  CDS            lacI (fragment): lac repressor; lacI; The lac repressor binds to the lac operator to inhibit transcription in E. coli. This inhibition can be relieved by adding lactose or isopropyl-β-D-thiogalactopyranoside (IPTG).
   5459..6047    -  rep_origin     ori: high-copy-number ColE1/pMB1/pBR322/pUC origin of replication
   6218..7078    -  CDS            AmpR: β-lactamase; bla; confers resistance to ampicillin, carbenicillin, and related antibiotics
   7079..7183    -  promoter       AmpR promoter: bla
   7278..7313    +  CDS            rop (fragment): Rop protein, which maintains plasmids at low copy number; rop
   7415..7514    +  misc_feature   bom (fragment): basis of mobility region from pBR322
   7520..7669    -  CDS            lacZα (fragment): LacZα fragment of β-galactosidase; lacZ fragment
   7669..7870    -  CDS            TcR (fragment): tetracycline efflux protein; tet; confers resistance to tetracycline
   7871..7969    +  CDS            env (fragment): murine leukemia virus gPr80 envelope polyprotein precursor; env; proteolytically cleaved into gp70SU and p15TM subunits
   8011..515     +  LTR            5' LTR (across the origin): 5' long terminal repeat from murine embryonic stem cell virus
