[The description below was written by a language model from this plasmid's Addgene catalogue record and pLannotate feature annotations shown in this document.]
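Description:
LEPG_shSik3.3974 is an MSCV-type gammaretroviral RNAi vector, about 8 kb in its sequenced form, built on the LEPG backbone for stable knockdown of mouse Sik3 in mammalian cells. In bacteria it is maintained through a high-copy ColE1/pUC-type origin and selected with ampicillin via the β-lactamase gene. The remaining bacterial annotations (fragments of lacI, rop, bom, lacZα, TcR and a lac promoter/operator) are backbone remnants with no apparent role in the construct's function.

The proviral region is bounded by 5′ and 3′ long terminal repeats from murine embryonic stem cell virus and includes the Ψ packaging signal together with a truncated gag segment lacking its start codon, which allow the transcript to be packaged into virions when viral proteins are supplied in trans by packaging cells. The 5′ LTR acts as the promoter for the shRNA, which was cloned between XhoI and EcoRI sites into a microRNA scaffold. The feature table annotates the downstream miR-30a flanking sequence, so the hairpin is expressed as a Pol II-driven miRNA-like precursor that is processed by the endogenous microRNA pathway. The hairpin itself and the upstream flank are not separately annotated. Downstream, a mouse PGK promoter drives a bicistronic cassette of puromycin N-acetyltransferase, an EMCV IRES and EGFP, so transduced cells can be both drug-selected and tracked or sorted by fluorescence.

The construct is intended for retroviral delivery of a Sik3-targeting shRNA into mouse cells. The associated study concerns salt-inducible kinase inhibition in acute myeloid leukemia.
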