Addgene plasmid #125855: LEPG_shSik3.3974
Purpose: Retroviral expression of mouse Sik3 shRNA with GFP and puromycin resistance gene
Depositing lab: Christopher Vakoc. Depositing organization: Cold Spring Harbor Laboratory. Publication: Salt-Inducible Kinase inhibition suppresses acute myeloid leukemia progression in vivo. Tarumoto Y, Lin S, Wang J, Milazzo JP, Xu Y, Lu B, Yang Z, Wei Y, Polyanskaya S, Wunderlich M, Gray NS, Stegmaier K, Vakoc CR. Blood. 2019 Nov 1. pii: 422697. doi: 10.1182/blood.2019001576. PubMed 31697837.
Backbone
  Vector backbone: LEPG #111160
  Backbone size w/o insert (bp): 7900
  Vector type: Mammalian Expression, Retroviral, RNAi
  Selectable markers: Puromycin
Growth in bacteria
  Bacterial resistance: Ampicillin, 100 μg/mL
  Growth temperature: 37°C
  Growth strain: NEB Stable
  Copy number: High Copy
Gene/Insert
  Gene/Insert name: shRNA targeting Sik3
  gRNA/shRNA sequence: TGCTGTTGACAGTGAGCGCCAGGATGAGGAAGATGAAGAATAGTGAAGCCACAGATGTATTCTTCATCTTCCTCATCCTGATGCCTACTGCCTCGGA
  Species: M. musculus (mouse)
  Promoter: MSCV-LTR
  Cloning method: Restriction Enzyme; 5′ cloning site XhoI (unknown if destroyed); 3′ cloning site EcoRI (unknown if destroyed)
  Sequencing primers: 5′ TGTTTGAATGAGGCTTCAGTAC
Terms and licenses: Academic/Nonprofit Terms; Industry Terms: Not Available to Industry
Depositor comments: Please visit https://www.biorxiv.org/content/10.1101/636969v1 for BioRxiv preprint
How to cite: LEPG_shSik3.3974 was a gift from Christopher Vakoc (Addgene plasmid # 125855 ; http://n2t.net/addgene:125855 ; RRID:Addgene_125855)
